Addgene plasmid #164899: pANY4-pR18/pL18-ccdB
Purpose: Two valuable constructs for either IPTG-induced or optimized temperature-induced expression can be simultaneously obtained in a single cloning process by utilizing plasmid pANY4-pR18/pL18-ccdB.
Depositing lab: Yingfeng An.
Backbone
  Vector backbone: pANY4-pR18/pL18-ccdB
  Backbone manufacturer: Yingfeng An
  Vector type: Bacterial Expression
Growth in bacteria
  Bacterial resistance: Kanamycin, 50 μg/mL
  Growth temperature: 37°C
  Growth strain: ccdB Survival
  Copy number: High Copy
Gene/Insert
  Gene/Insert name: ccdB cassette
  Species: Synthetic
  Tag / fusion protein: His-tag (N terminal on insert); His-tag (C terminal on insert)
  Cloning method: Restriction Enzyme; 5′ cloning site unknown (unknown if destroyed); 3′ cloning site unknown (unknown if destroyed)
  Sequencing primers: 5′ unknown
Terms and licenses: Academic/Nonprofit Terms; Industry Terms: Not Available to Industry
Depositor comments: pANY4-backbone derived plasmid containing pR18/pL18 mutated promoter and insertion of ccdB cassette for background-free molecular cloning and bidirectional protein expression.
How to cite: pANY4-pR18/pL18-ccdB was a gift from Yingfeng An (Addgene plasmid # 164899 ; http://n2t.net/addgene:164899 ; RRID:Addgene_164899)
