[The description below was written by a language model from this plasmid's Addgene catalogue record and pLannotate feature annotations shown in this document.]
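Description:
pANY4-pR18/pL18-ccdB is a small (about 3.8 kb) high-copy bacterial expression and cloning vector built on the pANY4 backbone. It replicates from a ColE1/pUC-type origin and is selected with kanamycin through an aph(3')-Ia (KanR) gene. Because it carries a functional ccdB toxin gene, it has to be maintained in a CcdB-tolerant (ccdB Survival) E. coli strain.

The central element is a ccdB cassette (a ccdA fragment followed by full-length ccdB) that acts as a counter-selectable stuffer. When a gene of interest replaces it, only recombinant plasmids survive in ordinary cloning strains, giving the "background-free" cloning mentioned by the depositor. The cassette is flanked by two opposing expression systems. On one side sit a T7 promoter and the T7 gene 10 ribosome binding site, which support IPTG-induced expression in hosts that supply inducible T7 RNA polymerase. On the other side, reading in the opposite direction, are lambda-derived promoter sequences, annotated as a PL-type promoter fragment and a cro fragment. These correspond to the depositor's mutated pR18/pL18 tandem promoter. A temperature-sensitive lambda cI repressor encoded on the plasmid controls this promoter, so raising the temperature relieves repression, and a T7 terminator lies downstream of the repressor gene. The catalogue lists His-tags at both ends of the insert, although the annotation detects only one His-tag fragment, on the reverse strand beside the cassette.

An insert can ligate in either orientation, so a single cloning reaction yields both an IPTG-inducible and a heat-inducible construct. The record does not give the cloning sites. The short PDK intron and SET1 hits are probably incidental annotation matches.
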