Features (pLannotate 1.2.2; 14 found; start..end, strand, type, name):
      1..19      +  promoter       T7 promoter: promoter for bacteriophage T7 RNA polymerase
     51..73      +  RBS            RBS: efficient ribosome binding site from bacteriophage T7 gene 10 (Olins and Rangwala, 1989)
    177..255     +  intron         PDK intron (fragment): pdk; modified pyruvate orthophosphate dikinase intron from Flaveria trinervia 3.0
    346..504     +  CDS            ccdA (fragment): CCDA_ECO57 - Also known as H, letA. Experimental evidence at protein level: Swiss-Prot protein existence level 1. Antitoxin component of a type II toxin-antitoxin (TA) system which inhibits the post-segregational killing (PSK) of plasmid-free cells, also referred to as a plasmid addiction system. Binds to and blocks the activity of CcdB; will also remove bound CcdB protein from the CcdB-GyrA complex by forming a CcdA-CcdB complex, a process termed rejuvenation. Functions as a transcriptional corepressor for the ccdAB operon, repression also requires CcdB (By similarity). From Escherichia coli
    509..811     +  CDS            ccdB: CCDB_ECOLI - Also known as G, letB, letD. Experimental evidence at protein level: Swiss-Prot protein existence level 1. Toxic component of a type II toxin-antitoxin (TA) system, functioning in plasmid maintainence. Responsible for the post- segregational killing (PSK) of plasmid-free cells, also referred to as a plasmid addiction system. Half-life of over 2 hours. Cell killing by CcdB is accompanied by filamentation, defects in chromosome and plasmid segregation, defects in cell division, formation of anucleate cells, decreased DNA synthesis and plasmid loss. Interferes with the activity of DN
    878..896     -  CDS            7xHis (fragment): 6xHis affinity tag
   1018..1049    -  promoter       PLtetO-1 promoter (fragment): modified phage lambda PL promoter with tet operator sites (Lutz and Bujard, 1997)
   1165..1233    -  CDS            cro (fragment): RCRO_LAMBD - Experimental evidence at protein level: Swiss-Prot protein existence level 1. Plays an essential role in the switch from lysogenic to lytic state and in fine-tuning the lytic phase activation. Mediates the de- repression of the lytic promoters from repression by cI at an early stage of prophage induction. Turns down the expression of the transcriptional activator cII, a factor that initiates the expression of repressor cI, the major component promoting latency. Additionally, cro is able to directly bind to the promoter region of cI thereby preventing the transcription of cI repres
   1334..2047    +  CDS            λ repressor (ts): temperature-sensitive variant of the phage λ repressor; cIts; thermosensitivity is conferred by the A67T mutation
   2048..2067    +  CDS            SET1 (fragment): solubility-enhancement tag derived from T7 phage gene 10B
   2075..2122    +  terminator     T7 terminator: transcription terminator for bacteriophage T7 RNA polymerase
   2190..2218    -  promoter       tet promoter: E. coli promoter for tetracycline efflux protein gene
   2231..3046    -  CDS            KanR: aminoglycoside phosphotransferase; aph(3')-Ia; confers resistance to kanamycin in bacteria or G418 (Geneticin®) in eukaryotes
   3168..3756    +  rep_origin     ori: high-copy-number ColE1/pMB1/pBR322/pUC origin of replication
>Addgene plasmid #164899 | pANY4-pR18/pL18-ccdB | addgene full sequence | sequence record 327990 | Addgene NGS Result
TAATACGACTCACTATAGGGAGACCACAACGGTTTCCCTCTAGAAATAATTTTGTTTAACTTTAAGAAGG
AGATATACATATGGGCCACCATCATCACCACCATGATTATGATATTCCAACTACCGAGAATTTGTATTTT
CAGGGGGGATCCACTAGTAGGCCTGTCGACGGTCAGTCCGGCTTACTAAAAGCCAGATAACAGTATGCGT
ATTTGCGCGCTGATTTTTGCGGTATAAGAATATATACTGATATGTATACCCGAAGTATGTCAAAAAGAGG
TATGCTATGAAGCAGCGTATTACAGTGACAGTTGACAGCGACAGCTATCAGTTGCTCAAGGCATATATGA
TGTCAATATCTCCGGTCTGGTAAGCACAACCATGCAGAATGAAGCCCGTCGTCTGCGTGCCGAACGCTGG
AAAGCGGAAAATCAGGAAGGGATGGCTGAGGTCGCCCGGTTTATTGAAATGAACGGCTCTTTTGCTGACG
AGAACAGGGGCTGGTGAAATGCAGTTTAAGGTTTACACCTATAAAAGAGAGAGCCGTTATCGTCTGTTTG
TGGATGTACAGAGTGATATTATTGACACGCCCGGGCGACGGATGGTGATCCCCCTGGCCAGTGCACGTCT
GCTGTCAGATAAAGTCTCCCGTGAACTTTACCCGGTGGTGCATATCGGGGATGAAAGCTGGCGCATGATG
ACCACCGATATGGCCAGTGTGCCGGTCTCCGTTATCGGGGAAGAAGTGGCTGATCTCAGCCACCGCGAAA
ATGACATCAAAAACGCCATTAACCTGATGTTCTGGGGAATATAAATGTCAGGCTCCCTTATACACAGCCA
GTCGACTGACCGTCAGGCCTCCATGGGAGCTCCTGCAGGTGATGGTGATGGTGATGCATATGTATATCTC
CTTAATTTTTAACCAATGCTTCGTTTCGTATCACACACCCCAAAGCCTTCTGCTTTGAATGCTGCCCTTC
TTCAGGGCTTAATTTTTAAGAGCGTCACCTTCATGGTGGTCAGTGCGTCCTGCTGATGTGCTCAGTATCA
CCGCTAGTGGTATTTCTGTCAACACCGCCAGAGATAATTTATCACCGCAGATGGTTATCTGTATGTTTTT
TATATGAATTTATTTTTTGCAGGGGGGCATTGTTTGGTAGGTGAGAGATCTTTAGCTGTCTTGGTTTGCC
CAAAGCGCATTGCATAATCTTTCAGGGTTATGCGTTGTTCCATACAACCTCCTTAGTACATGCAACCATT
ATCACCGCAAGAGGTACAACAGTCAACACGCACGGTGTTAGATATTTATCCCTTGCGGTGATAGATTTAA
CGTATGAGCACAAAAAAGAAACCATTAACACAAGAGCAGCTTGAGGACGCACGTCGCCTTAAAGCAATTT
ATGAAAAAAAGAAAAATGAACTTGGCTTATCCCAGGAATCTGTCGCAGACAAGATGGGGATGGGGCAGTC
AGGCGTTGGTGCTTTATTTAATGGCATCAATGCATTAAATGCTTATAACGCCGCATTGCTTACAAAAATT
CTCAAAGTTAGCGTTGAAGAATTTAGCCCTTCAATCGCCAGAGAAATCTACGAGATGTATGAAGCGGTTA
GTATGCAGCCGTCACTTAGAAGTGAGTATGAGTACCCTGTTTTTTCTCATGTTCAGGCAGGGATGTTCTC
ACCTAAGCTTAGAACCTTTACCAAAGGTGATGCGGAGAGATGGGTAAGCACAACCAAAAAAGCCAGTGAT
TCTGCATTCTGGCTTGAGGTTGAAGGTAATTCCATGACCGCACCAACAGGCTCCAAGCCAAGCTTTCCTG
ACGGAATGTTAATTCTCGTTGACCCTGAGCAGGCTGTTGAGCCAGGTGATTTCTGCATAGCCAGACTTGG
GGGTGATGAGTTTACCTTCAAGAAACTGATCAGGGATAGCGGTCAGGTGTTTTTACAACCACTAAACCCA
CAGTACCCAATGATCCCATGCAATGAGAGTTGTTCCGTTGTGGGGAAAGTTATCGCTAGTCAGTGGCCTG
AAGAGACGTTTGGCTGATTGGCTGCTGCCACCGCTGAGCAATAACTAGCATAACCCCTTGGGGCCTCTAA
ACGGGTCTTGAGGGGTTTTTTGCTGAAAGGAGGAACTATATCCGGATATCCCTGACTGCGTTAGCAATTT
AACTGTGATAAACTACCGCATTAAAGCTTATCGATGATAAGCTGTCAAACATGAGAATTCTTAGAAAAAC
TCATCGAGCATCAAATGAAACTGCAATTTATTCATATCAGGATTATCAATACCATATTTTTGAAAAAGCC
GTTTCTGTAATGAAGGAGAAAACTCACCGAGGCAGTTCCATAGGATGGCAAGATCCTGGTATCGGTCTGC
GATTCCGACTCGTCCAACATCAATACAACCTATTAATTTCCCCTCGTCAAAAATAAGGTTATCAAGTGAG
AAATCACCATGAGTGACGACTGAATCCGGTGAGAATGGCAAAAGTTTGTGCATTTCTTTCCAGACTTGTT
CAACAGGCCAGCCATTACGCTCGTCATCAAAATCACTCGCATCAACCAAACCGTTATTCATTCGTGATTG
CGCCTGAGCGAGACGAAATACGCGATCGCTGTTAAAAGGACAATTACAAACAGGAATCGAATGCAACCGG
CGCAGGAACACTGCCAGCGCATCAACAATATTTTCACCTGAATCAGGATATTCTTCTAATACCTGGAATG
CTGTTTTCCCGGGGATCGCAGTGGTGAGTAACCATGCGTCATCAGGAGTACGGATAAAATGCTTGATGGT
CGGAAGCGGCATAAATTCCGTCAGCCAGTTTAGTCTGACCATCTCATCTGTAACATCATTGGCAACGCTA
CCTTTGCCATGTTTCAGAAACAACTCTGGCGCATCGGGCTTCCCATACAATCGATAGATTGTCGCACCTG
ATTGCCCGACATTATCGCGAGCCCATTTATACCCATATAAATCAGCATCCATGTTGGAATTTAATCGCGG
CCTCGAGCAAGACGTTTCCCGTTGAATATGGCTCATAACACCCCTTGTATTACTGTTTATGTAAGCAGAC
AGTTTTATTGTTCATGACAAAAATCCCTTAACGTGAGTTTTCGTTCCACTGAGCGTCAGACCCCGTAGAA
AAGATCAAAGGATCTTCTTGAGATCCTTTTTTTCTGCGCGTAATCTGCTGCTTGCAAACAAAAAAACCAC
CGCTACCAGCGGTGGTTTGTTTGCCGGATCAAGAGCTACCAACTCTTTTTCCGAAGGTAACTGGCTTCAG
CAGAGCGCAGATACCAAATACTGTCCTTCTAGTGTAGCCGTAGTTAGGCCACCACTTCAAGAACTCTGTA
GCACCGCCTACATACCTCGCTCTGCTAATCCTGTTACCAGTGGCTGCTGCCAGTGGCGATAAGTCGTGTC
TTACCGGGTTGGACTCAAGACGATAGTTACCGGATAAGGCGCAGCGGTCGGGCTGAACGGGGGGTTCGTG
CACACAGCCCAGCTTGGAGCGAACGACCTACACCGAACTGAGATACCTACAGCGTGAGCTATGAGAAAGC
GCCACGCTTCCCGAAGGGAGAAAGGCGGACAGGTATCCGGTAAGCGGCAGGGTCGGAACAGGAGAGCGCA
CGAGGGAGCTTCCAGGGGGAAACGCCTGGTATCTTTATAGTCCTGTCGGGTTTCGCCACCTCTGACTTGA
GCGTCGATTTTTGTGATGCTCGTCAGGGGGGCGGAGCCTATGGAAAAACGCCAGCAACGCGGCCTTTTTA
CGGTTCCTGGCCTTTTGCTGGCCTTTGGTACCAGATCTCGATCCCGCGAAAT
